Addgene plasmid #107479: pCEP4-SERTA173G-myc
Purpose: Mammalian expression plasmid for codon optimized mutant hSERT with internal MYC tag inserted in ECL2, mutation A173G with approximately wildtype activity, decreased surface expression
Depositing lab: Erik Procko. Depositing organization: University of Illinois at Urbana-Champaign. Publication: Deep Mutagenesis of a Transporter for Uptake of a Non-Native Substrate Identifies Conformationally Dynamic Regions. Young HJ, Chan M, Selvam B, Szymanski SK, Shukla D, Procko E. bioRxiv 2021.04.19.440442 10.1101/2021.04.19.440442.
Backbone
  Vector backbone: pCEP4
  Backbone manufacturer: Invitrogen
  Backbone size w/o insert (bp): 10410
  Vector type: Mammalian Expression
  Selectable markers: Hygromycin
Growth in bacteria
  Bacterial resistance: Ampicillin, 100 μg/mL
  Growth temperature: 37°C
  Growth strain: DH5alpha
  Copy number: High Copy
Gene/Insert
  Gene/Insert name: Serotonin Transporter (SERT) (alt name: SLC6A4)
  Species: H. sapiens (human)
  Insert size (bp): 1985
  Mutation: A173G
  Entrez Gene: SLC6A4 (a.k.a. 5-HTT, 5-HTTLPR, 5HTT, HTT, OCD1, SERT, SERT1, hSERT)
  Promoter: CMV
  Cloning method: Restriction Enzyme; 5′ cloning site NHE1 (not destroyed); 3′ cloning site XHO1 (not destroyed)
  Sequencing primers: 5′ CMV Forward; 3′ EBV Reverse
Terms and licenses: Academic/Nonprofit Terms; Industry Terms: Not Available to Industry
Depositor comments: Please visit https://doi.org/10.1101/2021.04.19.440442 for bioRxiv preprint.
How to cite: pCEP4-SERTA173G-myc was a gift from Erik Procko (Addgene plasmid # 107479 ; http://n2t.net/addgene:107479 ; RRID:Addgene_107479)
