[The description below was written by a language model from this plasmid's Addgene catalogue record and pLannotate feature annotations shown in this document.]
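Description:
pCEP4-SERTA173G-myc is a mammalian expression plasmid built on the Invitrogen pCEP4 episomal backbone and carries a codon-optimized human serotonin transporter (SERT, SLC6A4) with the point mutation A173G. The annotated sequence record is about 12.1 kb. In E. coli the plasmid replicates from a high-copy ColE1/pUC-type origin and is selected with ampicillin through the β-lactamase gene. In mammalian cells, the Epstein-Barr virus oriP origin and the EBNA1 coding sequence allow the plasmid to persist as a replicating extrachromosomal episome in permissive primate cells. A hygromycin B phosphotransferase cassette, driven by an HSV thymidine kinase promoter and ended by the TK polyadenylation signal, provides drug selection. Several short annotated fragments (herpesvirus glycoprotein pieces, rop, tetracycline resistance and large T antigen remnants) appear to be backbone remnants or chance database matches rather than functional elements.

The transporter open reading frame was cloned between NheI and XhoI sites, both retained. It sits downstream of the human CMV immediate-early enhancer and promoter. On the circular map it is followed by the SV40 polyadenylation signal, although the feature table lists that signal on the opposite strand to the coding sequence. A MYC epitope is inserted internally in extracellular loop 2. The feature table does not annotate it separately, but that position would expose the tag on the outside of the cell, so transporter at the plasma membrane can be detected by antibody staining of intact cells. According to the depositor, the A173G variant has approximately wild-type transport activity but decreased surface expression. The associated study used deep mutagenesis of the transporter to examine uptake of a non-native substrate and to identify conformationally dynamic regions, and this plasmid appears to be an individual mutant from that work.
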