Features (pLannotate 1.2.2; 22 found; start..end, strand, type, name):
     14..148     -  polyA_signal   SV40 poly(A) signal: SV40 polyadenylation signal
    171..254     -  CDS            large T antigen (fragment): large T antigen from SV40 (simian virus 40)
    257..297     +  CDS            rop (fragment): Rop protein, which maintains plasmids at low copy number; rop
    409..427     -  misc_feature   MCS (fragment): pUC18/19 multiple cloning site
    873..2662    -  rep_origin     oriP: Epstein-Barr virus oriP replication origin (Yates et al., 2000)
   2663..2881    -  CDS            gL (fragment): GL_EBVB9 - Experimental evidence at protein level: Swiss-Prot protein existence level 1. The heterodimer glycoprotein H-glycoprotein L is required for the fusion of viral and plasma membranes leading to virus entry into the host cell. Acts as a functional inhibitor of gH and maintains gH in an inhibited form. Upon binding to host integrins, gL dissociates from gH leading to activation of the viral fusion glycoproteins gB and gH. Fusion of EBV with B-lymphocytes requires the additional receptor- binding protein gp42, which forms a complex with gH/gL. The heterodimer gH/gL targets also host EPHA
   2964..4889    -  CDS            EBNA1: Epstein-Barr nuclear antigen 1, also known as EBNA-1 crucial for latent viral infection, and for episomal amplification of vectors containing the oriP origin (Okita et al., 2013)
   4927..5271    -  CDS            BRRF2_EBVB9 (fragment): Protein inferred from homology: Swiss-Prot protein existence level 3. From Epstein-Barr virus (strain B95-8) (HHV-4) (Human herpesvirus 4).
   5274..5297    -  promoter       tet promoter (fragment): E. coli promoter for tetracycline efflux protein gene
   5410..5514    +  promoter       AmpR promoter: bla
   5515..6375    +  CDS            AmpR: β-lactamase; bla; confers resistance to ampicillin, carbenicillin, and related antibiotics
   6546..7134    +  rep_origin     ori: high-copy-number ColE1/pMB1/pBR322/pUC origin of replication
   7180..7338    -  CDS            TcR (fragment): tetracycline efflux protein; tet; confers resistance to tetracycline
   7459..7659    -  CDS            MDV035 (fragment): UL24_GAHVM - Protein inferred from homology: Swiss-Prot protein existence level 3. May play a role in the dispersal of host nucleolin from the nucleolus throughout the nucleus leading to a decrease in ribosome biogenesis. From Gallid herpesvirus 2 (strain Chicken/Md5/ATCC VR-987) (GaHV-2) (Marek's disease herpesvirus type 1).
   7648..7710    +  promoter       Mini-TK promoter: minimal herpes simplex virus (HSV) thymidine kinase promoter
   7753..8790    +  CDS            HygR: hygromycin B phosphotransferase confers resistance to hygromycin
   8832..8880    +  polyA_signal   HSV TK poly(A) signal: herpes simplex virus thymidine kinase polyadenylation signal (Cole and Stacy, 1985)
   9080..9304    +  CDS            gH (fragment): GH_HHV11 - Experimental evidence at protein level: Swiss-Prot protein existence level 1. The heterodimer glycoprotein H-glycoprotein L is required for the fusion of viral and plasma membranes leading to virus entry into the host cell. Following initial binding to host receptor, membrane fusion is mediated by the fusion machinery composed of gB and the heterodimer gH/gL. May also be involved in the fusion between the virion envelope and the outer nuclear membrane during virion morphogenesis. From Human herpesvirus 1 (strain 17) (HHV-1) (Human herpes simplex virus 1).
   9335..9360    -  CDS            bla(M) (fragment): β-lactamase lacking the signal sequence; bla(M); allows cytosolic expression of β-lactamase
   9534..9913    +  enhancer       CMV enhancer: human cytomegalovirus immediate early enhancer
   9915..10114   +  promoter       CMV promoter: human cytomegalovirus (CMV) immediate early promoter
  10172..12133   +  CDS            SLC6A4: SC6A4_HUMAN - Also known as HTT, SERT. Experimental evidence at protein level: Swiss-Prot protein existence level 1. Serotonin transporter whose primary function in the central nervous system involves the regulation of serotonergic signaling via transport of serotonin molecules from the synaptic cleft back into the pre-synaptic terminal for re-utilization. Plays a key role in mediating regulation of the availability of serotonin to other receptors of serotonergic systems. Terminates the action of serotonin and recycles it in a sodium-dependent manner. From Homo sapiens (Human).
>Addgene plasmid #107479 | pCEP4-SERTA173G-myc | depositor full sequence | sequence record 205640 | pCEP4-SERTA173G-myc sequence 12145 bps
GCCGGCAAGGCCGGATCCAGACATGATAAGATACATTGATGAGTTTGGACAAACCACAACTAGAATGCAG
TGAAAAAAATGCTTTATTTGTGAAATTTGTGATGCTATTGCTTTATTTGTAACCATTATAAGCTGCAATA
AACAAGTTAACAACAACAATTGCATTCATTTTATGTTTCAGGTTCAGGGGGAGGTGTGGGAGGTTTTTTA
AAGCAAGTAAAACCTCTACAAATGTGGTATGGCTGATTATGATCCGGCTGCCTCGCGCGTTTCGGTGATG
ACGGTGAAAACCTCTGACACATGCAGCTCCCGGAGACGGTCACAGCTTGTCTGTAAGCGGATGCCGGGAG
CAGACAAGCCCGTCAGGGCGCGTCAGCGGGTGTTGGCGGGTGTCGGGGCGCAGCCATGAGGTCGACTCTA
GAGGATCGATCCCCGCCCCGGACGAACTAAACCTGACTACGACATCTCTGCCCCTTCTTCGCGGGGCAGT
GCATGTAATCCCTTCAGTTGGTTGGTACAACTTGCCAACTGGGCCCTGTTCCACATGTGACACGGGGGGG
GACCAAACACAAAGGGGTTCTCTGACTGTAGTTGACATCCTTATAAATGGATGTGCACATTTGCCAACAC
TGAGTGGCTTTCATCCTGGAGCAGACTTTGCAGTCTGTGGACTGCAACACAACATTGCCTTTATGTGTAA
CTCTTGGCTGAAGCTCTTACACCAATGCTGGGGGACATGTACCTCCCAGGGGCCCAGGAAGACTACGGGA
GGCTACACCAACGTCAATCAGAGGGGCCTGTGTAGCTACCGATAAGCGGACCCTCAAGAGGGCATTAGCA
ATAGTGTTTATAAGGCCCCCTTGTTAACCCTAAACGGGTAGCATATGCTTCCCGGGTAGTAGTATATACT
ATCCAGACTAACCCTAATTCAATAGCATATGTTACCCAACGGGAAGCATATGCTATCGAATTAGGGTTAG
TAAAAGGGTCCTAAGGAACAGCGATATCTCCCACCCCATGAGCTGTCACGGTTTTATTTACATGGGGTCA
GGATTCCACGAGGGTAGTGAACCATTTTAGTCACAAGGGCAGTGGCTGAAGATCAAGGAGCGGGCAGTGA
ACTCTCCTGAATCTTCGCCTGCTTCTTCATTCTCCTTCGTTTAGCTAATAGAATAACTGCTGAGTTGTGA
ACAGTAAGGTGTATGTGAGGTGCTCGAAAACAAGGTTTCAGGTGACGCCCCCAGAATAAAATTTGGACGG
GGGGTTCAGTGGTGGCATTGTGCTATGACACCAATATAACCCTCACAAACCCCTTGGGCAATAAATACTA
GTGTAGGAATGAAACATTCTGAATATCTTTAACAATAGAAATCCATGGGGTGGGGACAAGCCGTAAAGAC
TGGATGTCCATCTCACACGAATTTATGGCTATGGGCAACACATAATCCTAGTGCAATATGATACTGGGGT
TATTAAGATGTGTCCCAGGCAGGGACCAAGACAGGTGAACCATGTTGTTACACTCTATTTGTAACAAGGG
GAAAGAGAGTGGACGCCGACAGCAGCGGACTCCACTGGTTGTCTCTAACACCCCCGAAAATTAAACGGGG
CTCCACGCCAATGGGGCCCATAAACAAAGACAAGTGGCCACTCTTTTTTTTGAAATTGTGGAGTGGGGGC
ACGCGTCAGCCCCCACACGCCGCCCTGCGGTTTTGGACTGTAAAATAAGGGTGTAATAACTTGGCTGATT
GTAACCCCGCTAACCACTGCGGTCAAACCACTTGCCCACAAAACCACTAATGGCACCCCGGGGAATACCT
GCATAAGTAGGTGGGCGGGCCAAGATAGGGGCGCGATTGCTGCGATCTGGAGGACAAATTACACACACTT
GCGCCTGAGCGCCAAGCACAGGGTTGTTGGTCCTCATATTCACGAGGTCGCTGAGAGCACGGTGGGCTAA
TGTTGCCATGGGTAGCATATACTACCCAAATATCTGGATAGCATATGCTATCCTAATCTATATCTGGGTA
GCATAGGCTATCCTAATCTATATCTGGGTAGCATATGCTATCCTAATCTATATCTGGGTAGTATATGCTA
TCCTAATTTATATCTGGGTAGCATAGGCTATCCTAATCTATATCTGGGTAGCATATGCTATCCTAATCTA
TATCTGGGTAGTATATGCTATCCTAATCTGTATCCGGGTAGCATATGCTATCCTAATAGAGATTAGGGTA
GTATATGCTATCCTAATTTATATCTGGGTAGCATATACTACCCAAATATCTGGATAGCATATGCTATCCT
AATCTATATCTGGGTAGCATATGCTATCCTAATCTATATCTGGGTAGCATAGGCTATCCTAATCTATATC
TGGGTAGCATATGCTATCCTAATCTATATCTGGGTAGTATATGCTATCCTAATTTATATCTGGGTAGCAT
AGGCTATCCTAATCTATATCTGGGTAGCATATGCTATCCTAATCTATATCTGGGTAGTATATGCTATCCT
AATCTGTATCCGGGTAGCATATGCTATCCTCATGCATATACAGTCAGCATATGATACCCAGTAGTAGAGT
GGGAGTGCTATCCTTTGCATATGCCGCCACCTCCCAAGGGGGCGTGAATTTTCGCTGCTTGTCCTTTTCC
TGCTGGTTGCTCCCATTCTTAGGTGAATTTAAGGAGGCCAGGCTAAAGCCGTCGCATGTCTGATTGCTCA
CCAGGTAAATGTCGCTAATGTTTTCCAACGCGAGAAGGTGTTGAGCGCGGAGCTGAGTGACGTGACAACA
TGGGTATGCCCAATTGCCCCATGTTGGGAGGACGAAAATGGTGACAAGACAGATGGCCAGAAATACACCA
ACAGCACGCATGATGTCTACTGGGGATTTATTCTTTAGTGCGGGGGAATACACGGCTTTTAATACGATTG
AGGGCGTCTCCTAACAAGTTACATCACTCCTGCCCTTCCTCACCCTCATCTCCATCACCTCCTTCATCTC
CGTCATCTCCGTCATCACCCTCCGCGGCAGCCCCTTCCACCATAGGTGGAAACCAGGGAGGCAAATCTAC
TCCATCGTCAAAGCTGCACACAGTCACCCTGATATTGCAGGTAGGAGCGGGCTTTGTCATAACAAGGTCC
TTAATCGCATCCTTCAAAACCTCAGCAAATATATGAGTTTGTAAAAAGACCATGAAATAACAGACAATGG
ACTCCCTTAGCGGGCCAGGTTGTGGGCCGGGTCCAGGGGCCATTCCAAAGGGGAGACGACTCAATGGTGT
AAGACGACATTGTGGAATAGCAAGGGCAGTTCCTCGCCTTAGGTTGTAAAGGGAGGTCTTACTACCTCCA
TATACGAACACACCGGCGACCCAAGTTCCTTCGTCGGTAGTCCTTTCTACGTGACTCCTAGCCAGGAGAG
CTCTTAAACCTTCTGCAATGTTCTCAAATTTCGGGTTGGAACCTCCTTGACCACGATGCTTTCCAAACCA
CCCTCCTTTTTTGCGCCTGCCTCCATCACCCTGACCCCGGGGTCCAGTGCTTGGGCCTTCTCCTGGGTCA
TCTGCGGGGCCCTGCTCTATCGCTCCCGGGGGCACGTCAGGCTCACCATCTGGGCCACCTTCTTGGTGGT
ATTCAAAATAATCGGCTTCCCCTACAGGGTGGAAAAATGGCCTTCTACCTGGAGGGGGCCTGCGCGGTGG
AGACCCGGATGATGATGACTGACTACTGGGACTCCTGGGCCTCTTTTCTCCACGTCCACGACCTCTCCCC
CTGGCTCTTTCACGACTTCCCCCCCTGGCTCTTTCACGTCCTCTACCCCGGCGGCCTCCACTACCTCCTC
GACCCCGGCCTCCACTACCTCCTCGACCCCGGCCTCCACTGCCTCCTCGACCCCGGCCTCCACCTCCTGC
TCCTGCCCCTCCTGCTCCTGCCCCTCCTCCTGCTCCTGCCCCTCCTGCCCCTCCTGCTCCTGCCCCTCCT
GCCCCTCCTGCTCCTGCCCCTCCTGCCCCTCCTGCTCCTGCCCCTCCTGCCCCTCCTCCTGCTCCTGCCC
CTCCTGCCCCTCCTCCTGCTCCTGCCCCTCCTGCCCCTCCTGCTCCTGCCCCTCCTGCCCCTCCTGCTCC
TGCCCCTCCTGCCCCTCCTGCTCCTGCCCCTCCTGCTCCTGCCCCTCCTGCTCCTGCCCCTCCTGCTCCT
GCCCCTCCTGCCCCTCCTGCCCCTCCTCCTGCTCCTGCCCCTCCTGCTCCTGCCCCTCCTGCCCCTCCTG
CCCCTCCTGCTCCTGCCCCTCCTCCTGCTCCTGCCCCTCCTGCCCCTCCTGCCCCTCCTCCTGCTCCTGC
CCCTCCTGCCCCTCCTCCTGCTCCTGCCCCTCCTCCTGCTCCTGCCCCTCCTGCCCCTCCTGCCCCTCCT
CCTGCTCCTGCCCCTCCTGCCCCTCCTCCTGCTCCTGCCCCTCCTCCTGCTCCTGCCCCTCCTGCCCCTC
CTGCCCCTCCTCCTGCTCCTGCCCCTCCTCCTGCTCCTGCCCCTCCTGCCCCTCCTGCCCCTCCTGCCCC
TCCTCCTGCTCCTGCCCCTCCTCCTGCTCCTGCCCCTCCTGCTCCTGCCCCTCCCGCTCCTGCTCCTGCT
CCTGTTCCACCGTGGGTCCCTTTGCAGCCAATGCAACTTGGACGTTTTTGGGGTCTCCGGACACCATCTC
TATGTCTTGGCCCTGATCCTGAGCCGCCCGGGGCTCCTGGTCTTCCGCCTCCTCGTCCTCGTCCTCTTCC
CCGTCCTCGTCCATGGTTATCACCCCCTCTTCTTTGAGGTCCACTGCCGCCGGAGCCTTCTGGTCCAGAT
GTGTCTCCCTTCTCTCCTAGGCCATTTCCAGGTCCTGTACCTGGCCCCTCGTCAGACATGATTCACACTA
AAAGAGATCAATAGACATCTTTATTAGACGACGCTCAGTGAATACAGGGAGTGCAGACTCCTGCCCCCTC
CAACAGCCCCCCCACCCTCATCCCCTTCATGGTCGCTGTCAGACAGATCCAGGTCTGAAAATTCCCCATC
CTCCGAACCATCCTCGTCCTCATCACCAATTACTCGCAGCCCGGAAAACTCCCGCTGAACATCCTCAAGA
TTTGCGTCCTGAGCCTCAAGCCAGGCCTCAAATTCCTCGTCCCCCTTTTTGCTGGACGGTAGGGATGGGG
ATTCTCGGGACCCCTCCTCTTCCTCTTCAAGGTCACCAGACAGAGATGCTACTGGGGCAACGGAAGAAAA
GCTGGGTGCGGCCTGTGAGGATCAGCTTATCGATGATAAGCTGTCAAACATGAGAATTCTTGAAGACGAA
AGGGCCTCGTGATACGCCTATTTTTATAGGTTAATGTCATGATAATAATGGTTTCTTAGACGTCAGGTGG
CACTTTTCGGGGAAATGTGCGCGGAACCCCTATTTGTTTATTTTTCTAAATACATTCAAATATGTATCCG
CTCATGAGACAATAACCCTGATAAATGCTTCAATAATATTGAAAAAGGAAGAGTATGAGTATTCAACATT
TCCGTGTCGCCCTTATTCCCTTTTTTGCGGCATTTTGCCTTCCTGTTTTTGCTCACCCAGAAACGCTGGT
GAAAGTAAAAGATGCTGAAGATCAGTTGGGTGCACGAGTGGGTTACATCGAACTGGATCTCAACAGCGGT
AAGATCCTTGAGAGTTTTCGCCCCGAAGAACGTTTTCCAATGATGAGCACTTTTAAAGTTCTGCTATGTG
GCGCGGTATTATCCCGTGTTGACGCCGGGCAAGAGCAACTCGGTCGCCGCATACACTATTCTCAGAATGA
CTTGGTTGAGTACTCACCAGTCACAGAAAAGCATCTTACGGATGGCATGACAGTAAGAGAATTATGCAGT
GCTGCCATAACCATGAGTGATAACACTGCGGCCAACTTACTTCTGACAACGATCGGAGGACCGAAGGAGC
TAACCGCTTTTTTGCACAACATGGGGGATCATGTAACTCGCCTTGATCGTTGGGAACCGGAGCTGAATGA
AGCCATACCAAACGACGAGCGTGACACCACGATGCCTGCAGCAATGGCAACAACGTTGCGCAAACTATTA
ACTGGCGAACTACTTACTCTAGCTTCCCGGCAACAATTAATAGACTGGATGGAGGCGGATAAAGTTGCAG
GACCACTTCTGCGCTCGGCCCTTCCGGCTGGCTGGTTTATTGCTGATAAATCTGGAGCCGGTGAGCGTGG
GTCTCGCGGTATCATTGCAGCACTGGGGCCAGATGGTAAGCCCTCCCGTATCGTAGTTATCTACACGACG
GGGAGTCAGGCAACTATGGATGAACGAAATAGACAGATCGCTGAGATAGGTGCCTCACTGATTAAGCATT
GGTAACTGTCAGACCAAGTTTACTCATATATACTTTAGATTGATTTAAAACTTCATTTTTAATTTAAAAG
GATCTAGGTGAAGATCCTTTTTGATAATCTCATGACCAAAATCCCTTAACGTGAGTTTTCGTTCCACTGA
GCGTCAGACCCCGTAGAAAAGATCAAAGGATCTTCTTGAGATCCTTTTTTTCTGCGCGTAATCTGCTGCT
TGCAAACAAAAAAACCACCGCTACCAGCGGTGGTTTGTTTGCCGGATCAAGAGCTACCAACTCTTTTTCC
GAAGGTAACTGGCTTCAGCAGAGCGCAGATACCAAATACTGTCCTTCTAGTGTAGCCGTAGTTAGGCCAC
CACTTCAAGAACTCTGTAGCACCGCCTACATACCTCGCTCTGCTAATCCTGTTACCAGTGGCTGCTGCCA
GTGGCGATAAGTCGTGTCTTACCGGGTTGGACTCAAGACGATAGTTACCGGATAAGGCGCAGCGGTCGGG
CTGAACGGGGGGTTCGTGCACACAGCCCAGCTTGGAGCGAACGACCTACACCGAACTGAGATACCTACAG
CGTGAGCTATGAGAAAGCGCCACGCTTCCCGAAGGGAGAAAGGCGGACAGGTATCCGGTAAGCGGCAGGG
TCGGAACAGGAGAGCGCACGAGGGAGCTTCCAGGGGGAAACGCCTGGTATCTTTATAGTCCTGTCGGGTT
TCGCCACCTCTGACTTGAGCGTCGATTTTTGTGATGCTCGTCAGGGGGGCGGAGCCTATGGAAAAACGCC
AGCAACGCGGCCTTTTTACGGTTCCTGGCCTTTTGCTGGCCTTGAAGCTGTCCCTGATGGTCGTCATCTA
CCTGCCTGGACAGCATGGCCTGCAACGCGGGCATCCCGATGCCGCCGGAAGCGAGAAGAATCATAATGGG
GAAGGCCATCCAGCCTCGCGTCGCGAACGCCAGCAAGACGTAGCCCAGCGCGTCGGCCCCGAGATGCGCC
GCGTGCGGCTGCTGGAGATGGCGGACGCGATGGATATGTTCTGCCAAGGGTTGGTTTGCGCATTCACAGT
TCTCCGCAAGAATTGATTGGCTCCAATTCTTGGAGTGGTGAATCCGTTAGCGAGGTGCCGCCCTGCTTCA
TCCCCGTGGCCCGTTGCTCGCGTTTGCTGGCGGTGTCCCCGGAAGAAATATATTTGCATGTCTTTAGTTC
TATGATGACACAAACCCCGCCCAGCGTCTTGTCATTGGCGAATTCGAACACGCAGATGCAGTCGGGGCGG
CGCGGTCCGAGGTCCACTTCGCATATTAAGGTGACGCGTGTGGCCTCGAACACCGAGCGACCCTGCAGCG
ACCCGCTTAACAGCGTCAACAGCGTGCCGCAGATCCCGGGGGGCAATGAGATATGAAAAAGCCTGAACTC
ACCGCGACGTCTGTCGAGAAGTTTCTGATCGAAAAGTTCGACAGCGTCTCCGACCTGATGCAGCTCTCGG
AGGGCGAAGAATCTCGTGCTTTCAGCTTCGATGTAGGAGGGCGTGGATATGTCCTGCGGGTAAATAGCTG
CGCCGATGGTTTCTACAAAGATCGTTATGTTTATCGGCACTTTGCATCGGCCGCGCTCCCGATTCCGGAA
GTGCTTGACATTGGGGAATTCAGCGAGAGCCTGACCTATTGCATCTCCCGCCGTGCACAGGGTGTCACGT
TGCAAGACCTGCCTGAAACCGAACTGCCCGCTGTTCTGCAGCCGGTCGCGGAGGCCATGGATGCGATCGC
TGCGGCCGATCTTAGCCAGACGAGCGGGTTCGGCCCATTCGGACCGCAAGGAATCGGTCAATACACTACA
TGGCGTGATTTCATATGCGCGATTGCTGATCCCCATGTGTATCACTGGCAAACTGTGATGGACGACACCG
TCAGTGCGTCCGTCGCGCAGGCTCTCGATGAGCTGATGCTTTGGGCCGAGGACTGCCCCGAAGTCCGGCA
CCTCGTGCACGCGGATTTCGGCTCCAACAATGTCCTGACGGACAATGGCCGCATAACAGCGGTCATTGAC
TGGAGCGAGGCGATGTTCGGGGATTCCCAATACGAGGTCGCCAACATCTTCTTCTGGAGGCCGTGGTTGG
CTTGTATGGAGCAGCAGACGCGCTACTTCGAGCGGAGGCATCCGGAGCTTGCAGGATCGCCGCGGCTCCG
GGCGTATATGCTCCGCATTGGTCTTGACCAACTCTATCAGAGCTTGGTTGACGGCAATTTCGATGATGCA
GCTTGGGCGCAGGGTCGATGCGACGCAATCGTCCGATCCGGAGCCGGGACTGTCGGGCGTACACAAATCG
CCCGCAGAAGCGCGGCCGTCTGGACCGATGGCTGTGTAGAAGTACTCGCCGATAGTGGAAACCGACGCCC
CAGCACTCGTCCGGATCGGGAGATGGGGGAGGCTAACTGAAACACGGAAGGAGACAATACCGGAAGGAAC
CCGCGCTATGACGGCAATAAAAAGACAGAATAAAACGCACGGGTGTTGGGTCGTTTGTTCATAAACGCGG
GGTTCGGTCCCAGGGCTGGCACTCTGTCGATACCCCACCGAGACCCCATTGGGGCCAATACGCCCGCGTT
TCTTCCTTTTCCCCACCCCACCCCCCAAGTTCGGGTGAAGGCCCAGGGCTCGCAGCCAACGTCGGGGCGG
CAGGCCCTGCCATAGCCACTGGCCCCGTGGGTTAGGGACGGGGTCCCCCATGGGGAATGGTTTATGGTTC
GTGGGGGTTATTATTTTGGGCGTTGCGTGGGGTCAGGTCCACGACTGGACTGAGCAGACAGACCCATGGT
TTTTGGATGGCCTGGGCATGGACCGCATGTACTGGCGCGACACGAACACCGGGCGTCTGTGGCTGCCAAA
CACCCCCGACCCCCAAAAACCACCGCGCGGATTTCTGGCGTGCCAAGCTAGTCGACCAATTCTCATGTTT
GACAGCTTATCATCGCAGATCCGGGCAACGTTGTTGCCATTGCTGCAGGCGCAGAACTGGTAGGTATGGA
AGATCTATACATTGAATCAATATTGGCAATTAGCCATATTAGTCATTGGTTATATAGCATAAATCAATAT
TGGCTATTGGCCATTGCATACGTTGTATCTATATCATAATATGTACATTTATATTGGCTCATGTCCAATA
TGACCGCCATGTTGACATTGATTATTGACTAGTTATTAATAGTAATCAATTACGGGGTCATTAGTTCATA
GCCCATATATGGAGTTCCGCGTTACATAACTTACGGTAAATGGCCCGCCTGGCTGACCGCCCAACGACCC
CCGCCCATTGACGTCAATAATGACGTATGTTCCCATAGTAACGCCAATAGGGACTTTCCATTGACGTCAA
TGGGTGGAGTATTTACGGTAAACTGCCCACTTGGCAGTACATCAAGTGTATCATATGCCAAGTCCGCCCC
CTATTGACGTCAATGACGGTAAATGGCCCGCCTGGCATTATGCCCAGTACATGACCTTACGGGACTTTCC
TACTTGGCAGTACATCTACGTATTAGTCATCGCTATTACCATGGTGATGCGGTTTTGGCAGTACACCAAT
GGGCGTGGATAGCGGTTTGACTCACGGGGATTTCCAAGTCTCCACCCCATTGACGTCAATGGGAGTTTGT
TTTGGCACCAAAATCAACGGGACTTTCCAAAATGTCGTAATAACCCCGCCCCGTTGACGCAAATGGGCGG
TAGGCGTGTACGGTGGGAGGTCTATATAAGCAGAGCTCGTTTAGTGAACCGTCAGATCTCTAGAAGCTGG
GTACCAGCTGCTAGCGCCACCATGGAGACCACCCCCCTGAACAGTCAAAAGCAACTCTCTGCCTGTGAGG
ATGGAGAGGACTGTCAGGAGAATGGCGTTCTTCAAAAGGTTGTACCCACCCCTGGAGATAAGGTGGAAAG
CGGCCAGATTTCCAACGGCTACAGCGCCGTGCCATCACCTGGAGCCGGGGATGATACACGGCACAGCATT
CCCGCAACCACCACGACACTGGTTGCAGAGCTTCACCAGGGCGAGAGGGAGACGTGGGGCAAAAAGGTAG
ATTTTCTGCTTTCCGTGATCGGTTACGCGGTCGATCTGGGGAACGTGTGGAGGTTCCCTTACATTTGTTA
CCAAAACGGAGGGGGTGCCTTCTTGCTGCCCTACACAATTATGGCGATTTTTGGGGGTATCCCGCTCTTC
TACATGGAACTGGCCTTGGGTCAGTACCACCGGAACGGCTGCATTAGCATTTGGCGCAAGATATGCCCCA
TTTTCAAGGGAATCGGATACGCAATCTGTATAATCGCGTTCTATATTGGCTCATATTACAACACCATCAT
GGCCTGGGCCCTTTATTACTTGATCAGCAGTTTCACCGACCAATTGCCGTGGACGAGCTGTAAGAACTCA
TGGAATACCGGGAACTGTACCAACTACTTCTCTGAGGACAGCTCAGGAGGTAGCGGGGGTGAACAGAAGC
TGATTAGCGAGGAGGACTTGGGCAGTCCAGGCGGAAGCGGCAACATCACTTGGACACTCCATAGTACGAG
CCCCGCAGAGGAGTTTTACACCAGGCACGTACTGCAGATTCATAGGAGCAAGGGTCTGCAAGACCTGGGC
GGTATTAGCTGGCAGCTCGCATTGTGCATAATGTTGATCTTTACGGTGATCTATTTCTCTATCTGGAAGG
GAGTAAAGACATCCGGCAAGGTGGTGTGGGTGACGGCGACCTTCCCCTACATTATACTCAGCGTGTTGTT
GGTGAGGGGGGCAACCCTGCCTGGGGCCTGGCGAGGCGTGCTGTTCTATCTCAAGCCAAACTGGCAGAAG
CTTCTTGAAACCGGAGTGTGGATCGACGCGGCCGCGCAAATCTTCTTTTCCCTCGGTCCCGGCTTCGGGG
TCCTTCTGGCATTCGCAAGCTACAACAAGTTCAACAATAACTGCTACCAGGACGCCCTCGTGACAAGTGT
AGTGAACTGCATGACCTCTTTCGTGAGCGGGTTTGTGATCTTCACAGTACTCGGATATATGGCTGAGATG
AGGAACGAAGATGTTAGTGAGGTTGCCAAAGACGCTGGCCCGAGCCTGTTGTTCATCACATACGCCGAGG
CTATCGCGAACATGCCCGCATCTACTTTCTTCGCCATCATCTTTTTCCTGATGCTGATAACCCTTGGGCT
GGATAGCACCTTCGCCGGACTGGAGGGTGTCATCACTGCCGTTCTCGACGAGTTCCCCCATGTGTGGGCC
AAGCGACGGGAAAGGTTCGTGCTGGCCGTCGTAATCACATGCTTCTTCGGCTCACTGGTGACCCTTACCT
TTGGCGGTGCGTACGTGGTCAAGCTGCTCGAAGAGTACGCCACTGGACCGGCGGTTCTGACCGTGGCATT
GATCGAGGCCGTGGCCGTAAGCTGGTTTTACGGCATCACGCAGTTCTGTAGGGACGTGAAAGAGATGCTG
GGCTTTTCTCCCGGTTGGTTTTGGAGGATTTGTTGGGTAGCAATTAGCCCCCTGTTTCTCCTTTTCATTA
TTTGCTCTTTTCTGATGTCTCCACCGCAGCTCCGACTGTTTCAGTACAACTACCCCTACTGGTCAATTAT
CCTGGGCTATTGTATCGGCACCTCAAGTTTCATCTGCATCCCCACATACATCGCATACAGACTGATAATT
ACGCCCGGTACTTTTAAGGAGCGAATCATTAAAAGCATAACCCCCGAAACCCCCACCGAGATCCCTTGTG
GCGATATAAGACTCAATGCGGTCTAATAGCTCGAG
