>Addgene plasmid #107479 | pCEP4-SERTA173G-myc | addgene partial sequence | sequence record 205628 | Addgene Partial NGS Result
GGTCCCTTTGCAGCCAATGCAACTTGGACGTTTTTGGGGTCTCCGGACACCATCTCTATGTCTTGGCCCT
GATCCTGAGCCGCCCGGGGCTCCTGGTCTTCCGCCTCCTCGTCCTCGTCCTCTTCCCCGTCCTCGTCCAT
GGTTATCACCCCCTCTTCTTTGAGGTCCACTGCCGCCGGAGCCTTCTGGTCCAGATGTGTCTCCCTTCTC
TCCTAGGCCATTTCCAGGTCCTGTACCTGGCCCCTCGTCAGACATGATTCACACTAAAAGAGATCAATAG
ACATCTTTATTAGACGACGCTCAGTGAATACAGGGAGTGCAGACTCCTGCCCCCTCCAACAGCCCCCCCA
CCCTCATCCCCTTCATGGTCGCTGTCAGACAGATCCAGGTCTGAAAATTCCCCATCCTCCGAACCATCCT
CGTCCTCATCACCAATTACTCGCAGCCCGGAAAACTCCCGCTGAACATCCTCAAGATTTGCGTCCTGAGC
CTCAAGCCAGGCCTCAAATTCCTCGTCCCCCTTTTTGCTGGACGGTAGGGATGGGGATTCTCGGGACCCC
TCCTCTTCCTCTTCAAGGTCACCAGACAGAGATGCTACTGGGGCAACGGAAGAAAAGCTGGGTGCGGCCT
GTGAGGATCAGCTTATCGATGATAAGCTGTCAAACATGAGAATTCTTGAAGACGAAAGGGCCTCGTGATA
CGCCTATTTTTATAGGTTAATGTCATGATAATAATGGTTTCTTAGACGTCAGGTGGCACTTTTCGGGGAA
ATGTGCGCGGAACCCCTATTTGTTTATTTTTCTAAATACATTCAAATATGTATCCGCTCATGAGACAATA
ACCCTGATAAATGCTTCAATAATATTGAAAAAGGAAGAGTATGAGTATTCAACATTTCCGTGTCGCCCTT
ATTCCCTTTTTTGCGGCATTTTGCCTTCCTGTTTTTGCTCACCCAGAAACGCTGGTGAAAGTAAAAGATG
CTGAAGATCAGTTGGGTGCACGAGTGGGTTACATCGAACTGGATCTCAACAGCGGTAAGATCCTTGAGAG
TTTTCGCCCCGAAGAACGTTTTCCAATGATGAGCACTTTTAAAGTTCTGCTATGTGGCGCGGTATTATCC
CGTGTTGACGCCGGGCAAGAGCAACTCGGTCGCCGCATACACTATTCTCAGAATGACTTGGTTGAGTACT
CACCAGTCACAGAAAAGCATCTTACGGATGGCATGACAGTAAGAGAATTATGCAGTGCTGCCATAACCAT
GAGTGATAACACTGCGGCCAACTTACTTCTGACAACGATCGGAGGACCGAAGGAGCTAACCGCTTTTTTG
CACAACATGGGGGATCATGTAACTCGCCTTGATCGTTGGGAACCGGAGCTGAATGAAGCCATACCAAACG
ACGAGCGTGACACCACGATGCCTGCAGCAATGGCAACAACGTTGCGCAAACTATTAACTGGCGAACTACT
TACTCTAGCTTCCCGGCAACAATTAATAGACTGGATGGAGGCGGATAAAGTTGCAGGACCACTTCTGCGC
TCGGCCCTTCCGGCTGGCTGGTTTATTGCTGATAAATCTGGAGCCGGTGAGCGTGGGTCTCGCGGTATCA
TTGCAGCACTGGGGCCAGATGGTAAGCCCTCCCGTATCGTAGTTATCTACACGACGGGGAGTCAGGCAAC
TATGGATGAACGAAATAGACAGATCGCTGAGATAGGTGCCTCACTGATTAAGCATTGGTAACTGTCAGAC
CAAGTTTACTCATATATACTTTAGATTGATTTAAAACTTCATTTTTAATTTAAAAGGATCTAGGTGAAGA
TCCTTTTTGATAATCTCATGACCAAAATCCCTTAACGTGAGTTTTCGTTCCACTGAGCGTCAGACCCCGT
AGAAAAGATCAAAGGATCTTCTTGAGATCCTTTTTTTCTGCGCGTAATCTGCTGCTTGCAAACAAAAAAA
CCACCGCTACCAGCGGTGGTTTGTTTGCCGGATCAAGAGCTACCAACTCTTTTTCCGAAGGTAACTGGCT
TCAGCAGAGCGCAGATACCAAATACTGTCCTTCTAGTGTAGCCGTAGTTAGGCCACCACTTCAAGAACTC
TGTAGCACCGCCTACATACCTCGCTCTGCTAATCCTGTTACCAGTGGCTGCTGCCAGTGGCGATAAGTCG
TGTCTTACCGGGTTGGACTCAAGACGATAGTTACCGGATAAGGCGCAGCGGTCGGGCTGAACGGGGGGTT
CGTGCACACAGCCCAGCTTGGAGCGAACGACCTACACCGAACTGAGATACCTACAGCGTGAGCTATGAGA
AAGCGCCACGCTTCCCGAAGGGAGAAAGGCGGACAGGTATCCGGTAAGCGGCAGGGTCGGAACAGGAGAG
CGCACGAGGGAGCTTCCAGGGGGAAACGCCTGGTATCTTTATAGTCCTGTCGGGTTTCGCCACCTCTGAC
TTGAGCGTCGATTTTTGTGATGCTCGTCAGGGGGGCGGAGCCTATGGAAAAACGCCAGCAACGCGGCCTT
TTTACGGTTCCTGGCCTTTTGCTGGCCTTGAAGCTGTCCCTGATGGTCGTCATCTACCTGCCTGGACAGC
ATGGCCTGCAACGCGGGCATCCCGATGCCGCCGGAAGCGAGAAGAATCATAATGGGGAAGGCCATCCAGC
CTCGCGTCGCGAACGCCAGCAAGACGTAGCCCAGCGCGTCGGCCCCGAGATGCGCCGCGTGCGGCTGCTG
GAGATGGCGGACGCGATGGATATGTTCTGCCAAGGGTTGGTTTGCGCATTCACAGTTCTCCGCAAGAATT
GATTGGCTCCAATTCTTGGAGTGGTGAATCCGTTAGCGAGGTGCCGCCCTGCTTCATCCCCGTGGCCCGT
TGCTCGCGTTTGCTGGCGGTGTCCCCGGAAGAAATATATTTGCATGTCTTTAGTTCTATGATGACACAAA
CCCCGCCCAGCGTCTTGTCATTGGCGAATTCGAACACGCAGATGCAGTCGGGGCGGCGCGGTCCGAGGTC
CACTTCGCATATTAAGGTGACGCGTGTGGCCTCGAACACCGAGCGACCCTGCAGCGACCCGCTTAACAGC
GTCAACAGCGTGCCGCAGATCCCGGGGGGCAATGAGATATGAAAAAGCCTGAACTCACCGCGACGTCTGT
CGAGAAGTTTCTGATCGAAAAGTTCGACAGCGTCTCCGACCTGATGCAGCTCTCGGAGGGCGAAGAATCT
CGTGCTTTCAGCTTCGATGTAGGAGGGCGTGGATATGTCCTGCGGGTAAATAGCTGCGCCGATGGTTTCT
ACAAAGATCGTTATGTTTATCGGCACTTTGCATCGGCCGCGCTCCCGATTCCGGAAGTGCTTGACATTGG
GGAATTCAGCGAGAGCCTGACCTATTGCATCTCCCGCCGTGCACAGGGTGTCACGTTGCAAGACCTGCCT
GAAACCGAACTGCCCGCTGTTCTGCAGCCGGTCGCGGAGGCCATGGATGCGATCGCTGCGGCCGATCTTA
GCCAGACGAGCGGGTTCGGCCCATTCGGACCGCAAGGAATCGGTCAATACACTACATGGCGTGATTTCAT
ATGCGCGATTGCTGATCCCCATGTGTATCACTGGCAAACTGTGATGGACGACACCGTCAGTGCGTCCGTC
GCGCAGGCTCTCGATGAGCTGATGCTTTGGGCCGAGGACTGCCCCGAAGTCCGGCACCTCGTGCACGCGG
ATTTCGGCTCCAACAATGTCCTGACGGACAATGGCCGCATAACAGCGGTCATTGACTGGAGCGAGGCGAT
GTTCGGGGATTCCCAATACGAGGTCGCCAACATCTTCTTCTGGAGGCCGTGGTTGGCTTGTATGGAGCAG
CAGACGCGCTACTTCGAGCGGAGGCATCCGGAGCTTGCAGGATCGCCGCGGCTCCGGGCGTATATGCTCC
GCATTGGTCTTGACCAACTCTATCAGAGCTTGGTTGACGGCAATTTCGATGATGCAGCTTGGGCGCAGGG
TCGATGCGACGCAATCGTCCGATCCGGAGCCGGGACTGTCGGGCGTACACAAATCGCCCGCAGAAGCGCG
GCCGTCTGGACCGATGGCTGTGTAGAAGTACTCGCCGATAGTGGAAACCGACGCCCCAGCACTCGTCCGG
ATCGGGAGATGGGGGAGGCTAACTGAAACACGGAAGGAGACAATACCGGAAGGAACCCGCGCTATGACGG
CAATAAAAAGACAGAATAAAACGCACGGGTGTTGGGTCGTTTGTTCATAAACGCGGGGTTCGGTCCCAGG
GCTGGCACTCTGTCGATACCCCACCGAGACCCCATTGGGGCCAATACGCCCGCGTTTCTTCCTTTTCCCC
ACCCCACCCCCCAAGTTCGGGTGAAGGCCCAGGGCTCGCAGCCAACGTCGGGGCGGCAGGCCCTGCCATA
GCCACTGGCCCCGTGGGTTAGGGACGGGGTCCCCCATGGGGAATGGTTTATGGTTCGTGGGGGTTATTAT
TTTGGGCGTTGCGTGGGGTCAGGTCCACGACTGGACTGAGCAGACAGACCCATGGTTTTTGGATGGCCTG
GGCATGGACCGCATGTACTGGCGCGACACGAACACCGGGCGTCTGTGGCTGCCAAACACCCCCGACCCCC
AAAAACCACCGCGCGGATTTCTGGCGTGCCAAGCTAGTCGACCAATTCTCATGTTTGACAGCTTATCATC
GCAGATCCGGGCAACGTTGTTGCCATTGCTGCAGGCGCAGAACTGGTAGGTATGGAAGATCTATACATTG
AATCAATATTGGCAATTAGCCATATTAGTCATTGGTTATATAGCATAAATCAATATTGGCTATTGGCCAT
TGCATACGTTGTATCTATATCATAATATGTACATTTATATTGGCTCATGTCCAATATGACCGCCATGTTG
ACATTGATTATTGACTAGTTATTAATAGTAATCAATTACGGGGTCATTAGTTCATAGCCCATATATGGAG
TTCCGCGTTACATAACTTACGGTAAATGGCCCGCCTGGCTGACCGCCCAACGACCCCCGCCCATTGACGT
CAATAATGACGTATGTTCCCATAGTAACGCCAATAGGGACTTTCCATTGACGTCAATGGGTGGAGTATTT
ACGGTAAACTGCCCACTTGGCAGTACATCAAGTGTATCATATGCCAAGTCCGCCCCCTATTGACGTCAAT
GACGGTAAATGGCCCGCCTGGCATTATGCCCAGTACATGACCTTACGGGACTTTCCTACTTGGCAGTACA
TCTACGTATTAGTCATCGCTATTACCATGGTGATGCGGTTTTGGCAGTACACCAATGGGCGTGGATAGCG
GTTTGACTCACGGGGATTTCCAAGTCTCCACCCCATTGACGTCAATGGGAGTTTGTTTTGGCACCAAAAT
CAACGGGACTTTCCAAAATGTCGTAATAACCCCGCCCCGTTGACGCAAATGGGCGGTAGGCGTGTACGGT
GGGAGGTCTATATAAGCAGAGCTCGTTTAGTGAACCGTCAGATCTCTAGAAGCTGGGTACCAGCTGCTAG
CGCCACCATGGAGACCACCCCCCTGAACAGTCAAAAGCAACTCTCTGCCTGTGAGGATGGAGAGGACTGT
CAGGAGAATGGCGTTCTTCAAAAGGTTGTACCCACCCCTGGAGATAAGGTGGAAAGCGGCCAGATTTCCA
ACGGCTACAGCGCCGTGCCATCACCTGGAGCCGGGGATGATACACGGCACAGCATTCCCGCAACCACCAC
GACACTGGTTGCAGAGCTTCACCAGGGCGAGAGGGAGACGTGGGGCAAAAAGGTAGATTTTCTGCTTTCC
GTGATCGGTTACGCGGTCGATCTGGGGAACGTGTGGAGGTTCCCTTACATTTGTTACCAAAACGGAGGGG
GTGCCTTCTTGCTGCCCTACACAATTATGGCGATTTTTGGGGGTATCCCGCTCTTCTACATGGAACTGGC
CTTGGGTCAGTACCACCGGAACGGCTGCATTAGCATTTGGCGCAAGATATGCCCCATTTTCAAGGGAATC
GGATACGCAATCTGTATAATCGCGTTCTATATTGGCTCATATTACAACACCATCATGGCCTGGGCCCTTT
ATTACTTGATCAGCAGTTTCACCGACCAATTGCCGTGGACGAGCTGTAAGAACTCATGGAATACCGGGAA
CTGTACCAACTACTTCTCTGAGGACAGCTCAGGAGGTAGCGGGGGTGAACAGAAGCTGATTAGCGAGGAG
GACTTGGGCAGTCCAGGCGGAAGCGGCAACATCACTTGGACACTCCATAGTACGAGCCCCGCAGAGGAGT
TTTACACCAGGCACGTACTGCAGATTCATAGGAGCAAGGGTCTGCAAGACCTGGGCGGTATTAGCTGGCA
GCTCGCATTGTGCATAATGTTGATCTTTACGGTGATCTATTTCTCTATCTGGAAGGGAGTAAAGACATCC
GGCAAGGTGGTGTGGGTGACGGCGACCTTCCCCTACATTATACTCAGCGTGTTGTTGGTGAGGGGGGCAA
CCCTGCCTGGGGCCTGGCGAGGCGTGCTGTTCTATCTCAAGCCAAACTGGCAGAAGCTTCTTGAAACCGG
AGTGTGGATCGACGCGGCCGCGCAAATCTTCTTTTCCCTCGGTCCCGGCTTCGGGGTCCTTCTGGCATTC
GCAAGCTACAACAAGTTCAACAATAACTGCTACCAGGACGCCCTCGTGACAAGTGTAGTGAACTGCATGA
CCTCTTTCGTGAGCGGGTTTGTGATCTTCACAGTACTCGGATATATGGCTGAGATGAGGAACGAAGATGT
TAGTGAGGTTGCCAAAGACGCTGGCCCGAGCCTGTTGTTCATCACATACGCCGAGGCTATCGCGAACATG
CCCGCATCTACTTTCTTCGCCATCATCTTTTTCCTGATGCTGATAACCCTTGGGCTGGATAGCACCTTCG
CCGGACTGGAGGGTGTCATCACTGCCGTTCTCGACGAGTTCCCCCATGTGTGGGCCAAGCGACGGGAAAG
GTTCGTGCTGGCCGTCGTAATCACATGCTTCTTCGGCTCACTGGTGACCCTTACCTTTGGCGGTGCGTAC
GTGGTCAAGCTGCTCGAAGAGTACGCCACTGGACCGGCGGTTCTGACCGTGGCATTGATCGAGGCCGTGG
CCGTAAGCTGGTTTTACGGCATCACGCAGTTCTGTAGGGACGTGAAAGAGATGCTGGGCTTTTCTCCCGG
TTGGTTTTGGAGGATTTGTTGGGTAGCAATTAGCCCCCTGTTTCTCCTTTTCATTATTTGCTCTTTTCTG
ATGTCTCCACCGCAGCTCCGACTGTTTCAGTACAACTACCCCTACTGGTCAATTATCCTGGGCTATTGTA
TCGGCACCTCAAGTTTCATCTGCATCCCCACATACATCGCATACAGACTGATAATTACGCCCGGTACTTT
TAAGGAGCGAATCATTAAAAGCATAACCCCCGAAACCCCCACCGAGATCCCTTGTGGCGATATAAGACTC
AATGCGGTCTAATAGCTCGAGGCCGGCAAGGCCGGATCCAGACATGATAAGATACATTGATGAGTTTGGA
CAAACCACAACTAGAATGCAGTGAAAAAAATGCTTTATTTGTGAAATTTGTGATGCTATTGCTTTATTTG
TAACCATTATAAGCTGCAATAAACAAGTTAACAACAACAATTGCATTCATTTTATGTTTCAGGTTCAGGG
GGAGGTGTGGGAGGTTTTTTAAAGCAAGTAAAACCTCTACAAATGTGGTATGGCTGATTATGATCCGGCT
GCCTCGCGCGTTTCGGTGATGACGGTGAAAACCTCTGACACATGCAGCTCCCGGAGACGGTCACAGCTTG
TCTGTAAGCGGATGCCGGGAGCAGACAAGCCCGTCAGGGCGCGTCAGCGGGTGTTGGCGGGTGTCGGGGC
GCAGCCATGAGGTCGACTCTAGAGGATCGATCCCCGCCCCGGACGAACTAAACCTGACTACGACATCTCT
GCCCCTTCTTCGCGGGGCAGTGCATGTAATCCCTTCAGTTGGTTGGTACAACTTGCCAACTGGGCCCTGT
TCCACATGTGACACGGGGGGGGACCAAACACAAAGGGGTTCTCTGACTGTAGTTGACATCCTTATAAATG
GATGTGCACATTTGCCAACACTGAGTGGCTTTCATCCTGGAGCAGACTTTGCAGTCTGTGGACTGCAACA
CAACATTGCCTTTATGTGTAACTCTTGGCTGAAGCTCTTACACCAATGCTGGGGGACATGTACCTCCCAG
GGGCCCAGGAAGACTACGGGAGGCTACACCAACGTCAATCAGAGGGGCCTGTGTAGCTACCGATAAGCGG
ACCCTCAAGAGGGCATTAGCAATAGTGTTTATAAGGCCCCCTTGTTAACCCTAAACGGGTAGCATATGCT
TCCCGGGTAGTAGTATATACTATCCAGACTAACCCTAATTCAATAGCATATGTTACCCAACGGGAAGCAT
ATGCTATCGAATTAGGGTTAGTAAAAGGGTCCTAAGGAACAGCGATATCTCCCACCCCATGAGCTGTCAC
GGTTTTATTTACATGGGGTCAGGATTCCACGAGGGTAGTGAACCATTTTAGTCACAAGGGCAGTGGCTGA
AGATCAAGGAGCGGGCAGTGAACTCTCCTGAATCTTCGCCTGCTTCTTCATTCTCCTTCGTTTAGCTAAT
AGAATAACTGCTGAGTTGTGAACAGTAAGGTGTATGTGAGGTGCTCGAAAACAAGGTTTCAGGTGACGCC
CCCAGAATAAAATTTGGACGGGGGGTTCAGTGGTGGCATTGTGCTATGACACCAATATAACCCTCACAAA
CCCCTTGGGCAATAAATACTAGTGTAGGAATGAAACATTCTGAATATCTTTAACAATAGAAATCCATGGG
GTGGGGACAAGCCGTAAAGACTGGATGTCCATCTCACACGAATTTATGGCTATGGGCAACACATAATCCT
AGTGCAATATGATACTGGGGTTATTAAGATGTGTCCCAGGCAGGGACCAAGACAGGTGAACCATGTTGTT
ACACTCTATTTGTAACAAGGGGAAAGAGAGTGGACGCCGACAGCAGCGGACTCCACTGGTTGTCTCTAAC
ACCCCCGAAAATTAAACGGGGCTCCACGCCAATGGGGCCCATAAACAAAGACAAGTGGCCACTCTTTTTT
TTGAAATTGTGGAGTGGGGGCACGCGTCAGCCCCCACACGCCGCCCTGCGGTTTTGGACTGTAAAATAAG
GGTGTAATAACTTGGCTGATTGTAACCCCGCTAACCACTGCGGTCAAACCACTTGCCCACAAAACCACTA
ATGGCACCCCGGGGAATACCTGCATAAGTAGGTGGGCGGGCCAAGATAGGGGCGCGATTGCTGCGATCTG
GAGGACAAATTACACACACTTGCGCCTGAGCGCCAAGCACAGGGTTGTTGGTCCTCATATTCACGAGGTC
GCTGAGAGCACGGTGGGCTAATGTTGCCATGGGTAGCATATACTACCCAAATATCTGGATAGCATATGCT
ATCCTAATCTATATCTGGGTAGCATAGGCTATCCTAATCTATATCTGGGTAGCATATGCTATCCTAATCT
ATATCTGGGTAGTATATGCTATCCTAATTTATATCTGGGTAGCATAGGCTATCCTAATCTATATCTGGGT
AGCATATGCTATCCTAATCTATATCTGGGTAGTATATGCTATCCTAATCTGTATCCGGGTAGCATATGCT
ATCCTAATAGAGATTAGGGTAGTATATGCTATCCTAATTTATATCTGGGTAGCATATACTACCCAAATAT
CTGGATAGCATATGCTATCCTAATCTATATCTGGGTAGCATATGCTATCCTAATCTATATCTGGGTAGCA
TAGGCTATCCTAATCTATATCTGGGTAGCATATGCTATCCTAATCTATATCTGGGTAGTATATGCTATCC
TAATTTATATCTGGGTAGCATAGGCTATCCTAATCTATATCTGGGTAGCATATGCTATCCTAATCTATAT
CTGGGTAGTATATGCTATCCTAATCTGTATCCGGGTAGCATATGCTATCCTCATGCATATACAGTCAGCA
TATGATACCCAGTAGTAGAGTGGGAGTGCTATCCTTTGCATATGCCGCCACCTCCCAAGGGGGCGTGAAT
TTTCGCTGCTTGTCCTTTTCCTGCTGGTTGCTCCCATTCTTAGGTGAATTTAAGGAGGCCAGGCTAAAGC
CGTCGCATGTCTGATTGCTCACCAGGTAAATGTCGCTAATGTTTTCCAACGCGAGAAGGTGTTGAGCGCG
GAGCTGAGTGACGTGACAACATGGGTATGCCCAATTGCCCCATGTTGGGAGGACGAAAATGGTGACAAGA
CAGATGGCCAGAAATACACCAACAGCACGCATGATGTCTACTGGGGATTTATTCTTTAGTGCGGGGGAAT
ACACGGCTTTTAATACGATTGAGGGCGTCTCCTAACAAGTTACATCACTCCTGCCCTTCCTCACCCTCAT
CTCCATCACCTCCTTCATCTCCGTCATCTCCGTCATCACCCTCCGCGGCAGCCCCTTCCACCATAGGTGG
AAACCAGGGAGGCAAATCTACTCCATCGTCAAAGCTGCACACAGTCACCCTGATATTGCAGGTAGGAGCG
GGCTTTGTCATAACAAGGTCCTTAATCGCATCCTTCAAAACCTCAGCAAATATATGAGTTTGTAAAAAGA
CCATGAAATAACAGACAATGGACTCCCTTAGCGGGCCAGGTTGTGGGCCGGGTCCAGGGGCCATTCCAAA
GGGGAGACGACTCAATGGTGTAAGACGACATTGTGGAATAGCAAGGGCAGTTCCTCGCCTTAGGTTGTAA
AGGGAGGTCTTACTACCTCCATATACGAACACACCGGCGACCCAAGTTCCTTCGTCGGTAGTCCTTTCTA
CGTGACTCCTAGCCAGGAGAGCTCTTAAACCTTCTGCAATGTTCTCAAATTTCGGGTTGGAACCTCCTTG
ACCACGATGCTTTCCAAACCACCCTCCTTTTTTGCGCCTGCCTCCATCACCCTGACCCCGGGGTCCAGTG
CTTGGGCCTTCTCCTGGGTCATCTGCGGGGCCCTGCTCTATCGCTCCCGGGGGCACGTCAGGCTCACCAT
CTGGGCCACCTTCTTGGTGGTATTCAAAATAATCGGCTTCCCCTACAGGGTGGAAAAATGGCCTTCTACC
TGGAGGGGGCCTGCGCGGTGGAGACCCGGATGATGATGACTGACTACTGGGACTCCTGGGCCTCTTTTCT
CCACGTCCACGACCTCTCCCCCTGGCTCTTTCACGACTTCCCCCCCTGGCTCTTTCACGTCCTCTACCCC
GGCGGCCTCCACTACCTCCTCGACCCCGGCCTCCACTACCTCCTCGACCCCGGCCTCCACTGCCTCCTCG
ACCCCGGCCTCCACCTCCTGCTCCTGCCCCTCCTG
